>Addgene plasmid #215163 | Stag-YCrs5 | addgene full sequence | sequence record 430158 | Addgene NGS Result
TTAATCGCCGCGACAATTTGCGACGGCGCGTGCAGGGCCAGACTGGAGGTGGCAACGCCAATCAGCAACG
ACTGTTTGCCCGCCAGTTGTTGTGCCACGCGGTTGGGAATGTAATTCAGCTCCGCCATCGCCGCTTCCAC
TTTTTCCCGCGTTTTCGCAGAAACGTGGCTGGCCTGGTTCACCACGCGGGAAACGGTCTGATAAGAGACA
CCGGCATACTCTGCGACATCGTATAACGTTACTGGTTTCACATTCACCACCCTGAATTGACTCTCTTCCG
GGCGCTATCATGCCATACCGCGAAAGGTTTTGCGCCATTCGATGGTGTCCGGGATCTCGACGCTCTCCCT
TATGCGACTCCTGCATTAGGAAGCAGCCCAGTAGTAGGTTGAGGCCGTTGAGCACCGCCGCCGCAAGGAA
TGGTGCATGCAAGGAGATGGCGCCCAACAGTCCCCCGGCCACGGGGCCTGCCACCATACCCACGCCGAAA
CAAGCGCTCATGAGCCCGAAGTGGCGAGCCCGATCTTCCCCATCGGTGATGTCGGCGATATAGGCGCCAG
CAACCGCACCTGTGGCGCCGGTGATGCCGGCCACGATGCGTCCGGCGTAGAGGATCGAGATCGATCTCGA
TCCCGCGAAATTAATACGACTCACTATAGGGGAATTGTGAGCGGATAACAATTCCCCTCTAGAAATAATT
TTGTTTAACTTTAAGAAGGAGATATACATATGAAAGAAACCGCTGCTGCTAAATTCGAACGCCAGCACAT
GGACAGCCCAGATCTGGGTACCCTGGTGCCACGCGGTTCCATGGGCTGGACCGTGAAAATCTGCGACTGC
GAGGGTGAATGCTGCAAAGATAGCTGCCACTGCGGCAGCACCTGCCTGCCGAGCTGCAGCGGTGGCGAGA
AGTGCAAATGCGACCACAGCACCGGTAGCCCGCAGTGCAAGAGCTGCGGCGAAAAATGCAAATGCGAAAC
CACCTGCACCTGCGAGAAGAGCAAATGCAACTGCGAAAAATGCTAATAACTCGAGCACCACCACCACCAC
CACTGAGATCCGGCTGCTAACAAAGCCCGAAAGGAAGCTGAGTTGGCTGCTGCCACCGCTGAGCAATAAC
TAGCATAACCCCTTGGGGCCTCTAAACGGGTCTTGAGGGGTTTTTTGCTGAAAGGAGGAACTATATCCGG
ATTGGCGAATGGG
[124 nt withheld, positions 1204-1327]
C
[91 nt withheld, positions 1329-1419]
A
[49 nt withheld, positions 1421-1469]
CCTTTGACGTTGGAGTCCACGTTCTTT
[37 nt withheld, positions 1497-1533]
ACCCTATCTCGGTCTATTCTTTTGATTTATAAGGGATTTTGCCGATTTCGGCCTATTGGTTAAAAAATGA
GCTGATTTAACAAAAATTTAACGCGAATTTTAACAAAATATTAACGCTTACAATTTAGGTGGCACTTTTC
GGGGAAATGTGCGCGGAACCCCTATTTGTTTATTTTTCTAAATACATTCAAATATGTATCCGCTCATGAA
TTAATTCTTAGAAAAACTCATCGAGCATCAAATGAAACTGCAATTTATTCATATCAGGATTATCAATACC
ATATTTTTGAAAAAGCCGTTTCTGTAATGAAGGAGAAAACTCACCGAGGCAGTTCCATAGGATGGCAAGA
TCCTGGTATCGGTCTGCGATTCCGACTCGTCCAACATCAATACAACCTATTAATTTCCCCTCGTCAAAAA
TAAGGTTATCAAGTGAGAAATCACCATGAGTGACGACTGAATCCGGTGAGAATGGCAAAAGTTTATGCAT
TTCTTTCCAGACTTGTTCAACAGGCCAGCCATTACGCTCGTCATCAAAATCACTCGCATCAACCAAACCG
TTATTCATTCGTGATTGCGCCTGAGCGAGACGAAATACGCGATCGCTGTTAAAAGGACAATTACAAACAG
GAATCGAATGCAACCGGCGCAGGAACACTGCCAGCGCATCAACAATATTTTCACCTGAATCAGGATATTC
TTCTAATACCTGGAATGCTGTTTTCCCGGGGATCGCAGTGGTGAGTAACCATGCATCATCAGGAGTACGG
ATAAAATGCTTGATGGTCGGAAGAGGCATAAATTCCGTCAGCCAGTTTAGTCTGACCATCTCATCTGTAA
CATCATTGGCAACGCTACCTTTGCCATGTTTCAGAAACAACTCTGGCGCATCGGGCTTCCCATACAATCG
ATAGATTGTCGCACCTGATTGCCCGACATTATCGCGAGCCCATTTATACCCATATAAATCAGCATCCATG
TTGGAATTTAATCGCGGCCTAGAGCAAGACGTTTCCCGTTGAATATGGCTCATAACACCCCTTGTATTAC
TGTTTATGTAAGCAGACAGTTTTATTGTTCATGACCAAAATCCCTTAACGTGAGTTTTCGTTCCACTGAG
CGTCAGACCCCGTAGAAAAGATCAAAGGATCTTCTTGAGATCCTTTTTTTCTGCGCGTAATCTGCTGCTT
GCAAACAAAAAAACCACCGCTACCAGCGGTGGTTTGTTTGCCGGATCAAGAGCTACCAACTCTTTTTCCG
AAGGTAACTGGCTTCAGCAGAGCGCAGATACCAAATACTGTCCTTCTAGTGTAGCCGTAGTTAGGCCACC
ACTTCAAGAACTCTGTAGCACCGCCTACATACCTCGCTCTGCTAATCCTGTTACCAGTGGCTGCTGCCAG
TGGCGATAAGTCGTGTCTTACCGGGTTGGACTCAAGACGATAGTTACCGGATAAGGCGCAGCGGTCGGGC
TGAACGGGGGGTTCGTGCACACAGCCCAGCTTGGAGCGAACGACCTACACCGAACTGAGATACCTACAGC
GTGAGCTATGAGAAAGCGCCACGCTTCCCGAAGGGAGAAAGGCGGACAGGTATCCGGTAAGCGGCAGGGT
CGGAACAGGAGAGCGCACGAGGGAGCTTCCAGGGGGAAACGCCTGGTATCTTTATAGTCCTGTCGGGTTT
CGCCACCTCTGACTTGAGCGTCGATTTTTGTGATGCTCGTCAGGGGGGCGGAGCCTATGGAAAAACGCCA
GCAACGCGGCCTTTTTACGGTTCCTGGCCTTTTGCTGGCCTTTTGCTCACATGTTCTTTCCTGCGTTATC
CCCTGATTCTGTGGATAACCGTATTACCGCCTTTGAGTGAGCTGATACCGCTCGCCGCAGCCGAACGACC
GAGCGCAGCGAGTCAGTGAGCGAGGAAGCGGAAGAGCGCCTGATGCGGTATTTTCTCCTTACGCATCTGT
GCGGTATTTCACACCGCAATGGTGCACTCTCAGTACAATCTGCTCTGATGCCGCATAGTTAAGCCAGTAT
ACACTCCGCTATCGCTACGTGACTGGGTCATGGCTGCGCCCCGACACCCGCCAACACCCGCTGACGCGCC
CTGACGGGCTTGTCTGCTCCCGGCATCCGCTTACAGACAAGCTGTGACCGTCTCCGGGAGCTGCATGTGT
CAGAGGTTTTCACCGTCATCACCGAAACGCGCGAGGCAGCTGCGGTAAAGCTCATCAGCGTGGTCGTGAA
GCGATTCACAGATGTCTGCCTGTTCATCCGCGTCCAGCTCGTTGAGTTTCTCCAGAAGCGTTAATGTCTG
GCTTCTGATAAAGCGGGCCATGTTAAGGGCGGTTTTTTCCTGTTTGGTCACTGATGCCTCCGTGTAAGGG
GGATTTCTGTTCATGGGGGTAATGATACCGATGAAACGAGAGAGGATGCTCACGATACGGGTTACTGATG
ATGAACATGCCCGGTTACTGGAACGTTGTGAGGGTAAACAACTGGCGGTATGGATGCGGCGGGACCAGAG
AAAAATCACTCAGGGTCAATGCCAGCGCTTCGTTAATACAGATGTAGGTGTTCCACAGGGTAGCCAGCAG
CATCCTGCGATGCAGATCCGGAACATAATGGTGCAGGGCGCTGACTTCCGCGTTTCCAGACTTTACGAAA
CACGGAAACCGAAGACCATTCATGTTGTTGCTCAGGTCGCAGACGTTTTGCAGCAGCAGTCGCTTCACGT
TCGCTCGCGTATCGGTGATTCATTCTGCTAACCAGTAAGGCAACCCCGCCAGCCTAGCCGGGTCCTCAAC
GACAGGAGCACGATCATGCGCACCCGTGGGGCCGCCATGCCGGCGATAATGGCCTGCTTCTCGCCGAAAC
GTTTGGTGGCGGGACCAGTGACGAAGGCTTGAGCGAGGGCGTGCAAGATTCCGAATACCGCAAGCGACAG
GCCGATCATCGTCGCGCTCCAGCGAAAGCGGTCCTCGCCGAAAATGACCCAGAGCGCTGCCGGCACCTGT
CCTACGAGTTGCATGATAAAGAAGACAGTCATAAGTGCGGCGACGATAGTCATGCCCCGCGCCCACCGGA
AGGAGCTGACTGGGTTGAAGGCTCTCAAGGGCATCGGTCGAGATCCCGGTGCCTAATGAGTGAGCTAACT
TACATTAATTGCGTTGCGCTCACTGCCCGCTTTCCAGTCGGGAAACCTGTCGTGCCAGCTGCATTAATGA
ATCGGCCAACGCGCGGGGAGAGGCGGTTTGCGTATTGGGCGCCAGGGTGGTTTTTCTTTTCACCAGTGAG
ACGGGCAACAGCTGATTGCCCTTCACCGCCTGGCCCTGAGAGAGTTGCAGCAAGCGGTCCACGCTGGTTT
GCCCCAGCAGGCGAAAATCCTGTTTGATGGTGGTTAACGGCGGGATATAACATGAGCTGTCTTCGGTATC
GTCGTATCCCACTACCGAGATGTCCGCACCAACGCGCAGCCCGGACTCGGTAATGGCGCGCATTGCGCCC
AGCGCCATCTGATCGTTGGCAACCAGCATCGCAGTGGGAACGATGCCCTCATTCAGCATTTGCATGGTTT
GTTGAAAACCGGACATGGCACTCCAGTCGCCTTCCCGTTCCGCTATCGGCTGAATTTGATTGCGAGTGAG
ATATTTATGCCAGCCAGCCAGACGCAGACGCGCCGAGACAGAACTTAATGGGCCCGCTAACAGCGCGATT
TGCTGGTGACCCAATGCGACCAGATGCTCCACGCCCAGTCGCGTACCGTCTTCATGGGAGAAAATAATAC
TGTTGATGGGTGTCTGGTCAGAGACATCAAGAAATAACGCCGGAACATTAGTGCAGGCAGCTTCCACAGC
AATGGCATCCTGGTCATCCAGCGGATAGTTAATGATCAGCCCACTGACGCGTTGCGCGAGAAGATTGTGC
ACCGCCGCTTTACAGGCTTCGACGCCGCTTCGTTCTACCATCGACACCACCACGCTGGCACCCAGTTGAT
CGGCGCGAGAT
Features (pLannotate 1.2.2; 20 found; start..end, strand, type, name):
    252..329     -  promoter       lacI promoter: lacI
    337..616     -  CDS            TcR (fragment): tetracycline efflux protein; tet; confers resistance to tetracycline
    642..660     +  promoter       T7 promoter: promoter for bacteriophage T7 RNA polymerase
    661..685     +  protein_bind   lac operator: The lac repressor binds to the lac operator to inhibit transcription in E. coli. This inhibition can be relieved by adding lactose or isopropyl-β-D-thiogalactopyranoside (IPTG). lac repressor encoded by lacI
    700..722     +  RBS            RBS: efficient ribosome binding site from bacteriophage T7 gene 10 (Olins and Rangwala, 1989)
    733..777     +  CDS            S-Tag: affinity and epitope tag derived from pancreatic ribonuclease A
    820..1023    +  CDS            CRS5: CRS5_YEAS1 - Protein inferred from homology: Swiss-Prot protein existence level 3. Critical role in copper (specific) homeostasis and detoxification. May protect by directly chelating and sequestering copper ions (By similarity). From Saccharomyces cerevisiae (strain RM11-1a) (Baker's yeast).
   1036..1053    +  CDS            9xHis (fragment): 9xHis affinity tag
   1063..1112    +  CDS            SET1 (fragment): solubility-enhancement tag derived from T7 phage gene 10B
   1120..1167    +  terminator     T7 terminator: transcription terminator for bacteriophage T7 RNA polymerase
   1204..1632    +  rep_origin     f1 ori (sequence partly withheld): f1 bacteriophage origin of replication; arrow indicates direction of (+) strand synthesis
   1685..1742    +  promoter       AmpR promoter (fragment): bla
   1751..2566    -  CDS            KanR: aminoglycoside phosphotransferase; aph(3')-Ia; confers resistance to kanamycin in bacteria or G418 (Geneticin®) in eukaryotes
   2688..3276    +  rep_origin     ori: high-copy-number ColE1/pMB1/pBR322/pUC origin of replication
   3462..3601    -  misc_feature   bom: basis of mobility region from pBR322
   3703..3894    -  CDS            rop: Rop protein, which maintains plasmids at low copy number; rop
   3911..4291    +  CDS            YPB1_ECOLX: Protein predicted: Swiss-Prot protein existence level 4. From Escherichia coli.
   4363..4654    -  CDS            TcR (fragment): tetracycline efflux protein; tet; confers resistance to tetracycline
   4669..4690    -  protein_bind   CAP binding site: CAP binding activates transcription in the presence of cAMP. E. coli catabolite activator protein
   4703..251     -  CDS            lacI (across the origin): lac repressor; lacI; The lac repressor binds to the lac operator to inhibit transcription in E. coli. This inhibition can be relieved by adding lactose or isopropyl-β-D-thiogalactopyranoside (IPTG).
