[The description below was written by a language model from this plasmid's Addgene catalogue record and pLannotate feature annotations shown in this document.]
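Description:
Stag-YCrs5 is a bacterial expression plasmid built on the pET-29a(+) backbone, about 5.5 kb in the sequenced record, that encodes the Saccharomyces cerevisiae metallothionein CRS5 fused to an N-terminal S-tag. It is selected with kanamycin through an aph(3')-Ia resistance gene and replicates from a ColE1/pBR322-type origin. The backbone also retains the bom mobility region and the rop gene, so although the catalogue lists it as high copy, the presence of rop is more typical of moderate copy number. An f1 origin is present for single-stranded DNA production. Short matches to tetracycline resistance and an AmpR promoter fragment are backbone remnants, not functional markers.

The insert was cloned between NcoI and XhoI sites, both preserved, downstream of the T7 promoter, lac operator and the T7 gene 10 ribosome binding site. The plasmid carries lacI, so expression is repressed until induction with IPTG in a host supplying T7 RNA polymerase, and a T7 terminator closes the unit. The S-tag, a peptide derived from pancreatic ribonuclease A, lies upstream of the CRS5 coding sequence and allows detection or affinity capture of the fusion. A histidine tag sequence from the vector follows the insert, but the record does not say whether it is translated in frame with CRS5, and only the S-tag is listed as a fusion. The depositors describe the protein as a yeast cadmium metallothionein, while the automated annotation links CRS5 to copper chelation and detoxification. Both fit a cysteine-rich metal-binding protein. The construct is evidently meant for recombinant production of the tagged metallothionein in E. coli, but the record does not state any specific downstream application.
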