Addgene plasmid #215163: Stag-YCrs5
Purpose: Encodes a yeast cadmium metallothionein fused with the S-tag at the N-terminus
Depositing lab: Travis Beddoe & Bhuvana Shanbhag. Depositing organization: La Trobe University.
Backbone
  Vector backbone: pET-29a(+)
  Vector type: Bacterial Expression
Growth in bacteria
  Bacterial resistance: Kanamycin, 50 μg/mL
  Growth temperature: 37°C
  Growth strain: DH5alpha
  Copy number: High Copy
Gene/Insert
  Gene/Insert name: Stag-YCrs5
  Species: S. cerevisiae (budding yeast)
  Promoter: T7 lac
  Tag / fusion protein: S-tag (N terminal on insert)
  Cloning method: Restriction Enzyme; 5′ cloning site NcoI (not destroyed); 3′ cloning site XhoI (not destroyed)
  Sequencing primers: 5′ T7 fwd; 3′ T7 Rev
Terms and licenses: Academic/Nonprofit Terms; Industry Terms: Not Available to Industry
How to cite: Stag-YCrs5 was a gift from Travis Beddoe & Bhuvana Shanbhag (Addgene plasmid # 215163 ; http://n2t.net/addgene:215163 ; RRID:Addgene_215163)
